Addgene plasmid #161579: pAAV hSyn FLEx-OFF hM4Di-mCherry
Purpose: To express hM4Di in cells not expressing Cre.
Depositing lab: Kevin Beier & Robert Malenka. Depositing organization: Stanford University. Publication: Rabies screen reveals GPe control of cocaine-triggered plasticity. Beier KT, Kim CK, Hoerbelt P, Hung LW, Heifets BD, DeLoach KE, Mosca TJ, Neuner S, Deisseroth K, Luo L, Malenka RC. Nature. 2017 Sep 21;549(7672):345-350. doi: 10.1038/nature23888. Epub 2017 Sep 13. PubMed 28902833.
Backbone
  Vector backbone: pAAV
  Vector type: AAV
Growth in bacteria
  Bacterial resistance: Ampicillin, 100 μg/mL
  Growth temperature: 37°C
  Growth strain: NEB Stable
  Copy number: High Copy
Gene/Insert
  Gene/Insert name: hM4Di-mCherry
  Species: H. sapiens (human)
  Mutation: NA
  Promoter: hSyn
  Cloning method: Restriction Enzyme; 5′ cloning site Unknown (unknown if destroyed); 3′ cloning site Unknown (unknown if destroyed)
  Sequencing primers: 5′ n/a
Terms and licenses: Academic/Nonprofit Terms; Industry Terms: Not Available to Industry
How to cite: pAAV hSyn FLEx-OFF hM4Di-mCherry was a gift from Kevin Beier & Robert Malenka (Addgene plasmid # 161579 ; http://n2t.net/addgene:161579 ; RRID:Addgene_161579)
