[The description below was written by a language model from this plasmid's Addgene catalogue record and pLannotate feature annotations shown in this document.]
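Description:
pAAV hSyn FLEx-OFF hM4Di-mCherry is an adeno-associated virus transfer plasmid for neuron-restricted, Cre-silenced expression of an inhibitory chemogenetic receptor. The bacterial portion carries a high-copy ColE1/pUC-type origin, an ampicillin resistance gene (β-lactamase) with its own promoter, and an f1 phage origin. The expression cassette lies between AAV2 inverted terminal repeats, which allow it to be packaged into recombinant AAV particles. The annotation finds one full ITR downstream of the cassette but only two short ITR fragments upstream of the promoter. This is common for sequencing-derived records of these repetitive, structured elements, although the record cannot confirm the state of that repeat.

The payload is driven by the human synapsin I promoter, which confines expression to neurons. It drives a coding sequence matching human muscarinic M4 receptor (CHRM4), named in the record as hM4Di, the Gi-coupled designer receptor. This is followed closely by mCherry, which by the construct name forms a red fluorescent fusion for identifying expressing cells. The DREADD-defining substitutions are not itemised in the record.

The fusion sits in the sense orientation relative to the promoter and is flanked by a lox2272/loxP pair on each side, with the upstream pair inverted relative to the downstream pair. In this FLEx-OFF arrangement the gene is expressed by default. Cre inverts the cassette into the antisense orientation and then excises one site of each type, locking it in the off state. A WPRE and the human growth hormone polyadenylation signal follow, enhancing transcript stability and processing. The stated purpose is to express hM4Di selectively in neurons that do not express Cre, enabling chemogenetic inhibition of Cre-negative populations.
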