Features (pLannotate 1.2.2; 20 found; start..end, strand, type, name):
      1..448     +  promoter       hSyn promoter: human synapsin I promoter; confers neuron-specific expression (Kügler et al., 2003)
    524..557     -  protein_bind   lox2272: Cre-mediated recombination occurs in the 8-bp core sequence (GGATACTT). lox2272 sites are compatible with each other, but incompatible with loxP or loxN sites (Lee and Saito, 1988). Cre recombinase
    620..653     -  protein_bind   loxP: Cre-mediated recombination occurs in the 8-bp core sequence (GCATACAT). Cre recombinase
    660..2096    +  CDS            CHRM4: ACM4_HUMAN - Experimental evidence at protein level: Swiss-Prot protein existence level 1. The muscarinic acetylcholine receptor mediates various cellular responses, including inhibition of adenylate cyclase, breakdown of phosphoinositides and modulation of potassium channels through the action of G proteins. Primary transducing effect is inhibition of adenylate cyclase. From Homo sapiens (Human).
   2118..2825    +  CDS            mCherry: mCherry is a basic (constitutively fluorescent) red fluorescent protein published in 2004, derived from Discosoma sp.. It is reported to be a very rapidly-maturing monomer with low acid sensitivity.
   2838..2871    +  protein_bind   lox2272: Cre-mediated recombination occurs in the 8-bp core sequence (GGATACTT). lox2272 sites are compatible with each other, but incompatible with loxP or loxN sites (Lee and Saito, 1988). Cre recombinase
   2942..2975    +  protein_bind   loxP: Cre-mediated recombination occurs in the 8-bp core sequence (GCATACAT). Cre recombinase
   2999..3023    +  misc_feature   MCS (fragment): pBluescript multiple cloning site
   3023..3611    +  misc_feature   WPRE: woodchuck hepatitis virus posttranscriptional regulatory element
   3643..4119    +  polyA_signal   hGH poly(A) signal: human growth hormone polyadenylation signal
   4159..4299    +  repeat_region  AAV2 ITR: inverted terminal repeat of adeno-associated virus serotype 2 inverted
   4304..4355    -  misc_feature   bom (fragment): basis of mobility region from pBR322
   4374..4829    +  rep_origin     f1 ori (sequence partly withheld): f1 bacteriophage origin of replication; arrow indicates direction of (+) strand synthesis
   4830..4879    -  misc_feature   bom (fragment): basis of mobility region from pBR322
   4981..5016    -  CDS            rop (fragment): Rop protein, which maintains plasmids at low copy number; rop
   5111..5215    +  promoter       AmpR promoter: bla
   5216..6076    +  CDS            AmpR: β-lactamase; bla; confers resistance to ampicillin, carbenicillin, and related antibiotics
   6247..6835    +  rep_origin     ori: high-copy-number ColE1/pMB1/pBR322/pUC origin of replication
   6908..6935    +  repeat_region  AAV2 ITR (fragment): inverted terminal repeat of adeno-associated virus serotype 2 inverted
   6964..6991    +  repeat_region  AAV2 ITR (fragment): inverted terminal repeat of adeno-associated virus serotype 2 inverted
>Addgene plasmid #161579 | pAAV hSyn FLEx-OFF hM4Di-mCherry | addgene full sequence | sequence record 358488 | Addgene NGS Result
AGTGCAAGTGGGTTTTAGGACCAGGATGAGGCGGGGTGGGGGTGCCTACCTGACGACCGACCCCGACCCA
CTGGACAAGCACCCAACCCCCATTCCCCAAATTGCGCATCCCCTATCAGAGAGGGGGAGGGGAAACAGGA
TGCGGCGAGGCGCGTGCGCACTGCCAGCTTCAGCACCGCGGACAGTGCCTTCGCCCCCGCCTGGCGGCGC
GCGCCACCGCCGCCTCAGCACTGAAGGCGCGCTGACGTCACTCGCCGGTCCCCCGCAAACTCCCCTTCCC
GGCCACCTTGGTCGCGTCCGCGCCGCCGCCGGCCCAGCCGGACCGCACCACGCGAGGCGCGAGATAGGGG
GGCACGGGCGCGACCATCTGCGCTGCGGCGCCGGCGACTCAGCGCTGCCTCAGTCTGCGGTGGGCAGCGG
AGGAGTCGTGTCGTGCCTGAGAGCGCAGTCGAGAAGGTACCGGATCCTGTGCTGTCTCATCATTTTGGCA
AAGAATTGATTTGATACCGCGGGCCCGGCCGGGATAACTTCGTATAAAGTATCCTATACGAAGTTATATC
AAAATAGGAAGACCAATGCTTCACCATCGACCCGAATTGCCAAGCATCACCATCGACACATAACTTCGTA
TAATGTATGCTATACGAAGTTATGTCGACATGGCCAACTTCACACCTGTCAATGGCAGCTCGGGCAATCA
GTCCGTGCGCCTGGTCACGTCATCATCCCACAATCGCTATGAGACGGTGGAAATGGTCTTCATTGCCACA
GTGACAGGCTCCCTGAGCCTGGTGACTGTCGTGGGCAACATCCTGGTGATGCTGTCCATCAAGGTCAACA
GGCAGCTGCAGACAGTCAACAACTACTTCCTCTTCAGCCTGGCGTGTGCTGATCTCATCATAGGCGCCTT
CTCCATGAACCTCTACACCGTGTACATCATCAAGGGCTACTGGCCCCTGGGCGCCGTGGTCTGCGACCTG
TGGCTGGCCCTGGACTGCGTGGTGAGCAACGCCTCCGTCATGAACCTTCTCATCATCAGCTTTGACCGCT
ACTTCTGCGTCACCAAGCCTCTCACCTACCCTGCCCGGCGCACCACCAAGATGGCAGGCCTCATGATTGC
TGCTGCCTGGGTACTGTCCTTCGTGCTCTGGGCGCCTGCCATCTTGTTCTGGCAGTTTGTGGTGGGTAAG
CGGACGGTGCCCGACAACCAGTGCTTCATCCAGTTCCTGTCCAACCCAGCAGTGACCTTTGGCACAGCCA
TTGCTGGCTTCTACCTGCCTGTGGTCATCATGACGGTGCTGTACATCCACATCTCCCTGGCCAGTCGCAG
CCGAGTCCACAAGCACCGGCCCGAGGGCCCGAAGGAGAAGAAAGCCAAGACGCTGGCCTTCCTCAAGAGC
CCACTAATGAAGCAGAGCGTCAAGAAGCCCCCGCCCGGGGAGGCCGCCCGGGAGGAGCTGCGCAATGGCA
AGCTGGAGGAGGCCCCCCCGCCAGCGCTGCCACCGCCACCGCGCCCCGTGGCTGATAAGGACACTTCCAA
TGAGTCCAGCTCAGGCAGTGCCACCCAGAACACCAAGGAACGCCCAGCCACAGAGCTGTCCACCACAGAG
GCCACCACGCCCGCCATGCCCGCCCCTCCCCTGCAGCCGCGGGCCCTCAACCCAGCCTCCAGATGGTCCA
AGATCCAGATTGTGACGAAGCAGACAGGCAATGAGTGTGTGACAGCCATTGAGATTGTGCCTGCCACGCC
GGCTGGCATGCGCCCTGCGGCCAACGTGGCCCGCAAGTTCGCCAGCATCGCTCGCAACCAGGTGCGCAAG
AAGCGGCAGATGGCGGCCCGGGAGCGCAAAGTGACACGAACGATCTTTGCCATTCTGCTGGCCTTCATCC
TCACCTGGACGCCCTACAACGTCATGGTCCTGGTGAACACCTTCTGCCAGAGCTGCATCCCTGACACGGT
GTGGTCCATTGGCTACTGGCTCTGCTACGTCAACAGCACCATCAACCCTGCCTGCTATGCTCTGTGCAAC
GCCACCTTTAAAAAGACCTTCCGGCACCTGCTGCTGTGCCAGTATCGGAACATCGGCACTGCCAGGCGGG
ATCCACCGGTCGCCACCATGGTGAGCAAGGGCGAGGAGGATAACATGGCCATCATCAAGGAGTTCATGCG
CTTCAAGGTGCACATGGAGGGCTCCGTGAACGGCCACGAGTTCGAGATCGAGGGCGAGGGCGAGGGCCGC
CCCTACGAGGGCACCCAGACCGCCAAGCTGAAGGTGACCAAGGGTGGCCCCCTGCCCTTCGCCTGGGACA
TCCTGTCCCCTCAGTTCATGTACGGCTCCAAGGCCTACGTGAAGCACCCCGCCGACATCCCCGACTACTT
GAAGCTGTCCTTCCCCGAGGGCTTCAAGTGGGAGCGCGTGATGAACTTCGAGGACGGCGGCGTGGTGACC
GTGACCCAGGACTCCTCCCTGCAGGACGGCGAGTTCATCTACAAGGTGAAGCTGCGCGGCACCAACTTCC
CCTCCGACGGCCCCGTAATGCAGAAGAAGACCATGGGCTGGGAGGCCTCCTCCGAGCGGATGTACCCCGA
GGACGGCGCCCTGAAGGGCGAGATCAAGCAGAGGCTGAAGCTGAAGGACGGCGGCCACTACGACGCTGAG
GTCAAGACCACCTACAAGGCCAAGAAGCCCGTGCAGCTGCCCGGCGCCTACAACGTCAACATCAAGTTGG
ACATCACCTCCCACAACGAGGACTACACCATCGTGGAACAGTACGAACGCGCCGAGGGCCGCCACTCCAC
CGGCGGCATGGACGAGCTGTACAAGTAAGGCGCGCCTATAACTTCGTATAGGATACTTTATACGAAGTTA
TCATTGGGATTCTTCCTATTTTGATCCAAGCATCACCATCGACCCTCTAGTCCAGATCTCACCATCGACC
CATAACTTCGTATAGCATACATTATACGAAGTTATAAGCTTATATGCGGCCGATCGATGAATTCGATATC
AAGCTTATCGATAATCAACCTCTGGATTACAAAATTTGTGAAAGATTGACTGGTATTCTTAACTATGTTG
CTCCTTTTACGCTATGTGGATACGCTGCTTTAATGCCTTTGTATCATGCTATTGCTTCCCGTATGGCTTT
CATTTTCTCCTCCTTGTATAAATCCTGGTTGCTGTCTCTTTATGAGGAGTTGTGGCCCGTTGTCAGGCAA
CGTGGCGTGGTGTGCACTGTGTTTGCTGACGCAACCCCCACTGGTTGGGGCATTGCCACCACCTGTCAGC
TCCTTTCCGGGACTTTCGCTTTCCCCCTCCCTATTGCCACGGCGGAACTCATCGCCGCCTGCCTTGCCCG
CTGCTGGACAGGGGCTCGGCTGTTGGGCACTGACAATTCCGTGGTGTTGTCGGGGAAATCATCGTCCTTT
CCTTGGCTGCTCGCCTATGTTGCCACCTGGATTCTGCGCGGGACGTCCTTCTGCTACGTCCCTTCGGCCC
TCAATCCAGCGGACCTTCCTTCCCGCGGCCTGCTGCCGGCTCTGCGGCCTCTTCCGCGTCTTCGCCTTCG
CCCTCAGACGAGTCGGATCTCCCTTTGGGCCGCCTCCCCGCATCGATACCGAGCGCTGCTCGAGAGATCT
ACGGGTGGCATCCCTGTGACCCCTCCCCAGTGCCTCTCCTGGCCCTGGAAGTTGCCACTCCAGTGCCCAC
CAGCCTTGTCCTAATAAAATTAAGTTGCATCATTTTGTCTGACTAGGTGTCCTTCTATAATATTATGGGG
TGGAGGGGGGTGGTATGGAGCAAGGGGCAAGTTGGGAAGACAACCTGTAGGGCCTGCGGGGTCTATTGGG
AACCAAGCTGGAGTGCAGTGGCACAATCTTGGCTCACTGCAATCTCCGCCTCCTGGGTTCAAGCGATTCT
CCTGCCTCAGCCTCCCGAGTTGTTGGGATTCCAGGCATGCATGACCAGGCTCAGCTAATTTTTGTTTTTT
TGGTAGAGACGGGGTTTCACCATATTGGCCAGGCTGGTCTCCAACTCCTAATCTCAGGTGATCTACCCAC
CTTGGCCTCCCAAATTGCTGGGATTACAGGCGTGAACCACTGCTCCCTTCCCTGTCCTTCTGATTTTGTA
GGTAACCACGTGCGGACCGAGCGGCCGCAGGAACCCCTAGTGATGGAGTTGGCCACTCCCTCTCTGCGCG
CTCGCTCGCTCACTGAGGCCGGGCGACCAAAGGTCGCCCGACGCCCGGGCTTTGCCCGGGCGGCCTCAGT
GAGCGAGCGAGCGCGCAGCTGCCTGCAGGGGCGCCTGATGCGGTATTTTCTCCTTACGCATCTGTGCGGT
ATTTCACACCGCATA
[95 nt withheld, positions 4356-4450]
T
[46 nt withheld, positions 4452-4497]
C
[141 nt withheld, positions 4499-4639]
CCTTTGACGTTGGAGTCCACGTTCTTT
[37 nt withheld, positions 4667-4703]
ACTCTATCTCGGGCTATTCTTTTGATTTATAAGGGATTTTGCCGATTTCGGTCTATTGGTTAAAAAATGA
GCTGATTTAACAAAAATTTAACGCGAATTTTAACAAAATATTAACGTTTACAATTTTATGGTGCACTCTC
AGTACAATCTGCTCTGATGCCGCATAGTTAAGCCAGCCCCGACACCCGCCAACACCCGCTGACGCGCCCT
GACGGGCTTGTCTGCTCCCGGCATCCGCTTACAGACAAGCTGTGACCGTCTCCGGGAGCTGCATGTGTCA
GAGGTTTTCACCGTCATCACCGAAACGCGCGAGACGAAAGGGCCTCGTGATACGCCTATTTTTATAGGTT
AATGTCATGATAATAATGGTTTCTTAGACGTCAGGTGGCACTTTTCGGGGAAATGTGCGCGGAACCCCTA
TTTGTTTATTTTTCTAAATACATTCAAATATGTATCCGCTCATGAGACAATAACCCTGATAAATGCTTCA
ATAATATTGAAAAAGGAAGAGTATGAGTATTCAACATTTCCGTGTCGCCCTTATTCCCTTTTTTGCGGCA
TTTTGCCTTCCTGTTTTTGCTCACCCAGAAACGCTGGTGAAAGTAAAAGATGCTGAAGATCAGTTGGGTG
CACGAGTGGGTTACATCGAACTGGATCTCAACAGCGGTAAGATCCTTGAGAGTTTTCGCCCCGAAGAACG
TTTTCCAATGATGAGCACTTTTAAAGTTCTGCTATGTGGCGCGGTATTATCCCGTATTGACGCCGGGCAA
GAGCAACTCGGTCGCCGCATACACTATTCTCAGAATGACTTGGTTGAGTACTCACCAGTCACAGAAAAGC
ATCTTACGGATGGCATGACAGTAAGAGAATTATGCAGTGCTGCCATAACCATGAGTGATAACACTGCGGC
CAACTTACTTCTGACAACGATCGGAGGACCGAAGGAGCTAACCGCTTTTTTGCACAACATGGGGGATCAT
GTAACTCGCCTTGATCGTTGGGAACCGGAGCTGAATGAAGCCATACCAAACGACGAGCGTGACACCACGA
TGCCTGTAGCAATGGCAACAACGTTGCGCAAACTATTAACTGGCGAACTACTTACTCTAGCTTCCCGGCA
ACAATTAATAGACTGGATGGAGGCGGATAAAGTTGCAGGACCACTTCTGCGCTCGGCCCTTCCGGCTGGC
TGGTTTATTGCTGATAAATCTGGAGCCGGTGAGCGTGGGTCTCGCGGTATCATTGCAGCACTGGGGCCAG
ATGGTAAGCCCTCCCGTATCGTAGTTATCTACACGACGGGGAGTCAGGCAACTATGGATGAACGAAATAG
ACAGATCGCTGAGATAGGTGCCTCACTGATTAAGCATTGGTAACTGTCAGACCAAGTTTACTCATATATA
CTTTAGATTGATTTAAAACTTCATTTTTAATTTAAAAGGATCTAGGTGAAGATCCTTTTTGATAATCTCA
TGACCAAAATCCCTTAACGTGAGTTTTCGTTCCACTGAGCGTCAGACCCCGTAGAAAAGATCAAAGGATC
TTCTTGAGATCCTTTTTTTCTGCGCGTAATCTGCTGCTTGCAAACAAAAAAACCACCGCTACCAGCGGTG
GTTTGTTTGCCGGATCAAGAGCTACCAACTCTTTTTCCGAAGGTAACTGGCTTCAGCAGAGCGCAGATAC
CAAATACTGTTCTTCTAGTGTAGCCGTAGTTAGGCCACCACTTCAAGAACTCTGTAGCACCGCCTACATA
CCTCGCTCTGCTAATCCTGTTACCAGTGGCTGCTGCCAGTGGCGATAAGTCGTGTCTTACCGGGTTGGAC
TCAAGACGATAGTTACCGGATAAGGCGCAGCGGTCGGGCTGAACGGGGGGTTCGTGCACACAGCCCAGCT
TGGAGCGAACGACCTACACCGAACTGAGATACCTACAGCGTGAGCTATGAGAAAGCGCCACGCTTCCCGA
AGGGAGAAAGGCGGACAGGTATCCGGTAAGCGGCAGGGTCGGAACAGGAGAGCGCACGAGGGAGCTTCCA
GGGGGAAACGCCTGGTATCTTTATAGTCCTGTCGGGTTTCGCCACCTCTGACTTGAGCGTCGATTTTTGT
GATGCTCGTCAGGGGGGCGGAGCCTATGGAAAAACGCCAGCAACGCGGCCTTTTTACGGTTCCTGGCCTT
TTGCTGGCCTTTTGCTCACATGTCCTGCAGGCAGCTGCGCGCTCGCTCGCTCACTGAGGCCGCCCGGGCG
TCGGGCGACCTTTGGTCGCCCGGCCTCAGTGAGCGAGCGAGCGCGCAGAGAGGGAGTGGCCAACTCCATC
ACTAGGGGTTCCTGCGGCCGCACGCGTGTGTCTAGACTGCAGAGGGCCCTGCGTATG
